>Addgene plasmid #84036 | pCAG-Neo-PuroDTK | depositor full sequence | sequence record 160621 | pCAG-Neo-PuroDTK sequence 8694 bps
CTAAATTGTAAGCGTTAATATTTTGTTAAAATTCGCGTTAAATTTTTGTTAAATCAGCTCATTTTTTAAC
CAATAGGCCGAAATCGGCAAAATCCCTTATAAATCAAAAGAATAGACCGAGATAGGGT
[37 nt withheld, positions 129-165]
AAAGAACGTGGACTCCAACGTCAAAGG
[49 nt withheld, positions 193-241]
T
[91 nt withheld, positions 243-333]
G
[124 nt withheld, positions 335-458]
CCCATTCGCCATTCAGGCTGCGCAACTGTTGGGAAGGGCGATCGGTGCGGGCCTCTTCGCTATTACGCCA
GCTGGCGAAAGGGGGATGTGCTGCAAGGCGATTAAGTTGGGTAACGCCAGGGTTTTCCCAGTCACGACGT
TGTAAAACGACGGCCAGTGAGCGCGCGTAATACGACTCACTATAGGGCGAATTGGGGCGCGCCATTCTAG
ATTAACCCTAGAAAGATAGTCTGCGTAAAATTGACGCATGCATTCTTGAAATATTGCTCTCTCTTTCTAA
ATAGCGCGAATCCGTCGCTGTGCATTTAGGACATCTCAGTCGCCGCTTGGAGCTCCCGTGAGGCGTGCTT
GTCAATGCGGTAAGTGTCACTGATTTTGAACTATAACGACCGCGTGAGTCAAAATGACGCATGATTATCT
TTTACGTGACTTTTAAGATTTAACTCATACGATAATTATATTGTTATTTCATGTTCTACTTACGTGATAA
CTTATTATATATATATTTTCTTGTTATAGATATCAACTAGAATGCTAGCATGGGCCCATCTCGACCTACT
TCGTATAGCATACATTATACGAAGTTATGTGCGGGCCTCTTCGCTATTACGCCAGCGCGCGTTGACATTG
ATTATTGACTAGTTATTAATAGTAATCAATTACGGGGTCATTAGTTCATAGCCCATATATGGAGTTCCGC
GTTACATAACTTACGGTAAATGGCCCGCCTGGCTGACCGCCCAACGACCCCCGCCCATTGACGTCAATAA
TGACGTATGTTCCCATAGTAACGCCAATAGGGACTTTCCATTGACGTCAATGGGTGGAGTATTTACGGTA
AACTGCCCACTTGGCAGTACATCAAGTGTATCATATGCCAAGTACGCCCCCTATTGACGTCAATGACGGT
AAATGGCCCGCCTGGCATTATGCCCAGTACATGACCTTATGGGACTTTCCTACTTGGCAGTACATCTACG
TATTAGTCATCGCTATTACCATGGGTCGAGGTGAGCCCCACGTTCTGCTTCACTCTCCCCATCTCCCCCC
CCTCCCCACCCCCAATTTTGTATTTATTTATTTTTTAATTATTTTGTGCAGCGATGGGGGCGGGGGGGGG
GGGGGCGCGCGCCAGGCGGGGCGGGGCGGGGCGAGGGGCGGGGCGGGGCGAGGCGGAGAGGTGCGGCGGC
AGCCAATCAGAGCGGCGCGCTCCGAAAGTTTCCTTTTATGGCGAGGCGGCGGCGGCGGCGGCCCTATAAA
AAGCGAAGCGCGCGGCGGGCGGGAGTCGCTGCGTTGCCTTCGCCCCGTGCCCCGCTCCGCGCCGCCTCGC
GCCGCCCGCCCCGGCTCTGACTGACCGCGTTACTCCCACAGGTGAGCGGGCGGGACGGCCCTTCTCCTCC
GGGCTGTAATTAGCGCTTGGTTTAATGACGGCTCGTTTCTTTTCTGTGGCTGCGTGAAAGCCTTAAAGGG
CTCCGGGAGGGCCCTTTGTGCGGGGGGGAGCGGCTCGGGGGGTGCGTGCGTGTGTGTGTGCGTGGGGAGC
GCCGCGTGCGGCCCGCGCTGCCCGGCGGCTGTGAGCGCTGCGGGCGCGGCGCGGGGCTTTGTGCGCTCCG
CGTGTGCGCGAGGGGAGCGCGGCCGGGGGCGGTGCCCCGCGGTGCGGGGGGGCTGCGAGGGGAACAAAGG
CTGCGTGCGGGGTGTGTGCGTGGGGGGGTGAGCAGGGGGTGTGGGCGCGGCGGTCGGGCTGTAACCCCCC
CCTGCACCCCCCTCCCCGAGTTGCTGAGCACGGCCCGGCTTCGGGTGCGGGGCTCCGTGCGGGGCGTGGC
GCGGGGCTCGCCGTGCCGGGCGGGGGGTGGCGGCAGGTGGGGGTGCCGGGCGGGGCGGGGCCGCCTCGGG
CCGGGGAGGGCTCGGGGGAGGGGCGCGGCGGCCCCGGAGCGCCGGCGGCTGTCGAGGCGCGGCGAGCCGC
AGCCATTGCCTTTTATGGTAATCGTGCGAGAGGGCGCAGGGACTTCCTTTGTCCCAAATCTGGCGGAGCC
GAAATCTGGGAGGCGCCGCCGCACCCCCTCTAGCGGGCGCGGGCGAAGCGGTGCGGCGCCGGCAGGAAGG
AAATGGGCGGGGAGGGCCTTCGTGCGTCGCCGCGCCGCCGTCCCCTTCTCCATCTCCAGCCTCGGGGCTG
CCGCAGGGGGACGGCTGCCTTCGGGGGGGACGGGGCAGGGCGGGGTTCGGCTTCTGGCGTGTGACCGGCG
GCTCTAGAGCCTCTGCTAACCATGTTCATGCCTTCTTCTTTTTCCTACAGCTCCTGGGCAACGTGCTGGT
TATTGTGCTGTCTCATCATTTTGGCAAAGAATTCGTTGACAATTAATCATCGGCATAGTATATCGGCATA
GTATAATACGACAAGGTGAGGAACTAAACCATGGGATCGGCCATTGAACAAGATGGATTGCACGCAGGTT
CTCCGGCCGCTTGGGTGGAGAGGCTATTCGGCTATGACTGGGCACAACAGACAATCGGCTGCTCTGATGC
CGCCGTGTTCCGGCTGTCAGCGCAGGGGCGCCCGGTTCTTTTTGTCAAGACCGACCTGTCCGGTGCCCTG
AATGAACTGCAGGACGAGGCAGCGCGGCTATCGTGGCTGGCCACGACGGGCGTTCCTTGCGCAGCTGTGC
TCGACGTTGTCACTGAAGCGGGAAGGGACTGGCTGCTATTGGGCGAAGTGCCGGGGCAGGATCTCCTGTC
ATCTCACCTTGCTCCTGCCGAGAAAGTATCCATCATGGCTGATGCAATGCGGCGGCTGCATACGCTTGAT
CCGGCTACCTGCCCATTCGACCACCAAGCGAAACATCGCATCGAGCGAGCACGTACTCGGATGGAAGCCG
GTCTTGTCGATCAGGATGATCTGGACGAAGAGCATCAGGGGCTCGCGCCAGCCGAACTGTTCGCCAGGCT
CAAGGCGAGCATGCCCGACGGCGAGGATCTCGTCGTGACCCATGGCGATGCCTGCTTGCCGAATATCATG
GTGGAAAATGGCCGCTTTTCTGGATTCATCGACTGTGGCCGGCTGGGTGTGGCGGACCGCTATCAGGACA
TAGCGTTGGCTACCCGTGATATTGCTGAAGAGCTTGGCGGCGAATGGGCTGACCGCTTCCTCGTGCTTTA
CGGTATCGCCGCTCCCGATTCGCAGCGCATCGCCTTCTATCGCCTTCTTGACGAGTTCTTCTGAGATCTA
AGGGCGAATTGGGGCCCCTATAGTGTCACCTAAATAATTCCGCCCCCCCCTCTCCCTCCCCCCCCCCTAA
CGTTACTGGCCGAAGCCGCTTGGAATAAGGCCGGTGTGCGTTTGTCTATATGTTATTTTCCACCATATTG
CCGTCTTTTGGCAATGTGAGGGCCCGGAAACCTGGCCCTGTCTTCTTGACGAGCATTCCTAGGGGTCTTT
CCCCTCTCGCCAAAGGAATGCAAGGTCTGTTGAATGTCGTGAAGGAAGCAGTTCCTCTGGAAGCTTCTTG
AAGACAAACAACGTCTGTAGCGACCCTTTGCAGGCAGCGGAACCCCCCACCTGGCGACAGGTGCCTCTGC
GGCCAAAAGCCACGTGTATAAGATACACCTGCAAAGGCGGCACAACCCCAGTGCCACGTTGTGAGTTGGA
TAGTTGTGGAAAGAGTCAAATGGCTCTCCTCAAGCGTATTCAACAAGGGGCTGAAGGATGCCCAGAAGGT
ACCCCATTGTATGGGATCTGATCTGGGGCCTCGGTGCACATGCTTTACATGTGTTTAGTCGAGGTTAAAA
AAACGTCTAGGCCCCCCGAACCACGGGGACGTGGTTTTCCTTTGAAAAACACGATGATAATATGGCCACA
ACCATGGGGACCGAGTACAAGCCCACGGTGCGCCTCGCCACCCGCGACGACGTCCCCCGGGCCGTACGCA
CCCTCGCCGCCGCGTTCGCCGACTACCCCGCCACGCGCCACACCGTCGACCCGGACCGCCACATCGAGCG
GGTCACCGAGCTGCAAGAACTCTTCCTCACGCGCGTCGGGCTCGACATCGGCAAGGTGTGGGTCGCGGAC
GACGGCGCCGCGGTGGCGGTCTGGACCACGCCGGAGAGCGTCGAAGCGGGGGCGGTGTTCGCCGAGATCG
GCCCGCGCATGGCCGAGTTGAGCGGTTCCCGGCTGGCCGCGCAGCAACAGATGGAAGGCCTCCTGGCGCC
GCACCGGCCCAAGGAGCCCGCGTGGTTCCTGGCCACCGTCGGCGTCTCGCCCGACCACCAGGGCAAGGGT
CTGGGCAGCGCCGTCGTGCTCCCCGGAGTGGAGGCGGCCGAGCGCGCCGGGGTGCCCGCCTTCCTGGAGA
CCTCCGCGCCCCGCAACCTCCCCTTCTACGAGCGGCTCGGCTTCACCGTCACCGCCGACGTCGAGGTGCC
CGAAGGACCGCGCACCTGGTGCATGACCCGCAAGCCCGGTGCCGGATCCATGCCCACGCTACTGCGGGTT
TATATAGACGGTCCTCACGGGATGGGGAAAACCACCACCACGCAACTGCTGGTGGCCCTGGGTTCGCGCG
ACGATATCGTCTACGTACCCGAGCCGATGACTTACTGGCAGGTGCTGGGGGCTTCCGAGACAATCGCGAA
CATCTACACCACACAACACCGCCTCGACCAGGGTGAGATATCGGCCGGGGACGCGGCGGTGGTAATGACA
AGCGCCCAGATAACAATGGGCATGCCTTATGCCGTGACCGACGCCGTTCTGGCTCCTCATATCGGGGGGG
AGGCTGGGAGCTCACATGCCCCGCCCCCGGCCCTCACCCTCATCTTCGACCGCCATCCCATCGCCGCCCT
CCTGTGCTACCCGGCCGCGCGATACCTTATGGGCAGCATGACCCCCCAGGCCGTGCTGGCGTTCGTGGCC
CTCATCCCGCCGACCTTGCCCGGCACAAACATCGTGTTGGGGGCCCTTCCGGAGGACAGACACATCGACC
GCCTGGCCAAACGCCAGCGCCCCGGCGAGCGGCTTGACCTGGCTATGCTGGCCGCGATTCGCCGCGTTTA
CGGGCTGCTTGCCAATACGGTGCGGTATCTGCAGGGCGGCGGGTCGTGGCGGGAGGATTGGGGACAGCTT
TCGGGGACGGCCGTGCCGCCCCAGGGTGCCGAGCCCCAGAGCAACGCGGGCCCACGACCCCATATCGGGG
ACACGTTATTTACCCTGTTTCGGGCCCCCGAGTTGCTGGCCCCCAACGGCGACCTGTACAACGTGTTTGC
CTGGGCCTTGGACGTCTTGGCCAAACGCCTCCGTCCCATGCACGTCTTTATCCTGGATTACGACCAATCG
CCCGCCGGCTGCCGGGACGCCCTGCTGCAACTTACCTCCGGGATGGTCCAGACCCACGTCACCACCCCCG
GCTCCATACCGACGATCTGCGACCTGGCGCGCACGTTTGCCCGGGAGATGGGGGAGGCTAACTGAGCTCT
AGAGCTCGCTGATCAGCCTCGACTGTGCCTTCTAGTTGCCAGCCATCTGTTGTTTGCCCCTCCCCCGTGC
CTTCCTTGACCCTGGAAGGTGCCACTCCCACTGTCCTTTCCTAATAAAATGAGGAAATTGCATCGCATTG
TCTGAGTAGGTGTCATTCTATTCTGGGGGGTGGGGTGGGGCAGGACAGCAAGGGGGAGGATTGGGAAGAC
AATAGCAGGCATGCTGGGGATGCGGTGGGCTCTATGGCTTCTGAGGCGGGAAGTTCCTATACTTTCTAGA
GAATAGGAACTTCACTAGTTAAAAGTTTTGTTACTTTATAGAAGAAATTTTGAGTTTTTGTTTTTTTTTA
ATAAATAAATAAACATAAATAAATTGTTTGTTGAATTTATTATTAGTATGTAAGTGTAAATATAATAAAA
CTTAATATCTATTCAAATTAATAAATAAACCTCGATATACAGACCGATAAAACACATGCGTCAATTTTAC
GCATGATTATCTTTAACGTACGTCACAATATGATTATCTTTCTAGGGTTAATCTAGTATACGCGTATGCG
GCCGCTTAATTAATCCAGCTTTTGTTCCCTTTAGTGAGGGTTAATTGCGCGCTTGGCGTAATCATGGTCA
TAGCTGTTTCCTGTGTGAAATTGTTATCCGCTCACAATTCCACACAACATACGAGCCGGAAGCATAAAGT
GTAAAGCCTGGGGTGCCTAATGAGTGAGCTAACTCACATTAATTGCGTTGCGCTCACTGCCCGCTTTCCA
GTCGGGAAACCTGTCGTGCCAGCTGCATTAATGAATCGGCCAACGCGCGGGGAGAGGCGGTTTGCGTATT
GGGCGCTCTTCCGCTTCCTCGCTCACTGACTCGCTGCGCTCGGTCGTTCGGCTGCGGCGAGCGGTATCAG
CTCACTCAAAGGCGGTAATACGGTTATCCACAGAATCAGGGGATAACGCAGGAAAGAACATGTGAGCAAA
AGGCCAGCAAAAGGCCAGGAACCGTAAAAAGGCCGCGTTGCTGGCGTTTTTCCATAGGCTCCGCCCCCCT
GACGAGCATCACAAAAATCGACGCTCAAGTCAGAGGTGGCGAAACCCGACAGGACTATAAAGATACCAGG
CGTTTCCCCCTGGAAGCTCCCTCGTGCGCTCTCCTGTTCCGACCCTGCCGCTTACCGGATACCTGTCCGC
CTTTCTCCCTTCGGGAAGCGTGGCGCTTTCTCATAGCTCACGCTGTAGGTATCTCAGTTCGGTGTAGGTC
GTTCGCTCCAAGCTGGGCTGTGTGCACGAACCCCCCGTTCAGCCCGACCGCTGCGCCTTATCCGGTAACT
ATCGTCTTGAGTCCAACCCGGTAAGACACGACTTATCGCCACTGGCAGCAGCCACTGGTAACAGGATTAG
CAGAGCGAGGTATGTAGGCGGTGCTACAGAGTTCTTGAAGTGGTGGCCTAACTACGGCTACACTAGAAGG
ACAGTATTTGGTATCTGCGCTCTGCTGAAGCCAGTTACCTTCGGAAAAAGAGTTGGTAGCTCTTGATCCG
GCAAACAAACCACCGCTGGTAGCGGTGGTTTTTTTGTTTGCAAGCAGCAGATTACGCGCAGAAAAAAAGG
ATCTCAAGAAGATCCTTTGATCTTTTCTACGGGGTCTGACGCTCAGTGGAACGAAAACTCACGTTAAGGG
ATTTTGGTCATGAGATTATCAAAAAGGATCTTCACCTAGATCCTTTTAAATTAAAAATGAAGTTTTAAAT
CAATCTAAAGTATATATGAGTAAACTTGGTCTGACAGTTACCAATGCTTAATCAGTGAGGCACCTATCTC
AGCGATCTGTCTATTTCGTTCATCCATAGTTGCCTGACTCCCCGTCGTGTAGATAACTACGATACGGGAG
GGCTTACCATCTGGCCCCAGTGCTGCAATGATACCGCGAGACCCACGCTCACCGGCTCCAGATTTATCAG
CAATAAACCAGCCAGCCGGAAGGGCCGAGCGCAGAAGTGGTCCTGCAACTTTATCCGCCTCCATCCAGTC
TATTAATTGTTGCCGGGAAGCTAGAGTAAGTAGTTCGCCAGTTAATAGTTTGCGCAACGTTGTTGCCATT
GCTACAGGCATCGTGGTGTCACGCTCGTCGTTTGGTATGGCTTCATTCAGCTCCGGTTCCCAACGATCAA
GGCGAGTTACATGATCCCCCATGTTGTGCAAAAAAGCGGTTAGCTCCTTCGGTCCTCCGATCGTTGTCAG
AAGTAAGTTGGCCGCAGTGTTATCACTCATGGTTATGGCAGCACTGCATAATTCTCTTACTGTCATGCCA
TCCGTAAGATGCTTTTCTGTGACTGGTGAGTACTCAACCAAGTCATTCTGAGAATAGTGTATGCGGCGAC
CGAGTTGCTCTTGCCCGGCGTCAATACGGGATAATACCGCGCCACATAGCAGAACTTTAAAAGTGCTCAT
CATTGGAAAACGTTCTTCGGGGCGAAAACTCTCAAGGATCTTACCGCTGTTGAGATCCAGTTCGATGTAA
CCCACTCGTGCACCCAACTGATCTTCAGCATCTTTTACTTTCACCAGCGTTTCTGGGTGAGCAAAAACAG
GAAGGCAAAATGCCGCAAAAAAGGGAATAAGGGCGACACGGAAATGTTGAATACTCATACTCTTCCTTTT
TCAATATTATTGAAGCATTTATCAGGGTTATTGTCTCATGAGCGGATACATATTTGAATGTATTTAGAAA
AATAAACAAATAGGGGTTCCGCGCACATTTCCCCGAAAAGTGCCAC
Features (pLannotate 1.2.2; 25 found; start..end, strand, type, name):
     30..458     -  rep_origin     f1 ori (sequence partly withheld): f1 bacteriophage origin of replication; arrow indicates direction of (+) strand synthesis
    463..618     -  CDS            lacZα (fragment): LacZα fragment of β-galactosidase; lacZ fragment
    626..644     +  promoter       T7 promoter: promoter for bacteriophage T7 RNA polymerase
   1016..1046    +  protein_bind   loxP (fragment): Cre-mediated recombination occurs in the 8-bp core sequence (GCATACAT). Cre recombinase
   1047..1074    -  CDS            lacZα (fragment): LacZα fragment of β-galactosidase; lacZ fragment
   1082..1461    +  enhancer       CMV enhancer: human cytomegalovirus immediate early enhancer
   1464..1739    +  promoter       chicken β-actin promoter: No description available
   1740..2748    +  intron         chimeric intron: chimera between introns from chicken β-actin and rabbit β-globin
   2746..2802    +  CDS            HBB (fragment): HBB_LEPEU - Experimental evidence at protein level: Swiss-Prot protein existence level 1. Involved in oxygen transport from the lung to the various peripheral tissues. From Lepus europaeus (European hare).
   2803..2850    +  promoter       EM7 promoter: synthetic bacterial promoter&nbsp
   2869..3672    +  CDS            NeoR/KanR: aminoglycoside phosphotransferase from Tn5; aph(3')-II (or nptII); confers resistance to neomycin, kanamycin, and G418 (Geneticin®)
   3696..3713    -  promoter       SP6 promoter (fragment): promoter for bacteriophage SP6 RNA polymerase
   3836..4298    +  misc_feature   IRES: internal ribosome entry site (IRES) of the encephalomyocarditis virus (EMCV)
   4317..4911    +  CDS            PuroR (fragment): puromycin N-acetyltransferase; pac from Streptomyces alboniger; confers resistance to puromycin
   4918..5913    +  CDS            ΔTK: truncated herpes simplex virus thymidine kinase (Salomon et al., 1995) confers sensitivity to nucleoside analogs such as acyclovir or ganciclovir
   5941..6165    +  polyA_signal   bGH poly(A) signal: bovine growth hormone polyadenylation signal
   6178..6211    -  protein_bind   FRT (minimal): supports FLP-mediated excision but not integration (Turan and Bode, 2011) FLP recombinase from the Saccharomyces cerevisiae 2μ plasmid
   6506..6524    -  promoter       T3 promoter: promoter for bacteriophage T3 RNA polymerase
   6569..6585    -  protein_bind   lac operator: The lac repressor binds to the lac operator to inhibit transcription in E. coli. This inhibition can be relieved by adding lactose or isopropyl-β-D-thiogalactopyranoside (IPTG). lac repressor encoded by lacI
   6593..6623    -  promoter       lac promoter: promoter for the E. coli lac operon
   6638..6659    -  protein_bind   CAP binding site: CAP binding activates transcription in the presence of cAMP. E. coli catabolite activator protein
   6672..6764    -  CDS            lacI (fragment): lac repressor; lacI; The lac repressor binds to the lac operator to inhibit transcription in E. coli. This inhibition can be relieved by adding lactose or isopropyl-β-D-thiogalactopyranoside (IPTG).
   6947..7535    -  rep_origin     ori: high-copy-number ColE1/pMB1/pBR322/pUC origin of replication
   7706..8566    -  CDS            AmpR: β-lactamase; bla; confers resistance to ampicillin, carbenicillin, and related antibiotics
   8567..8671    -  promoter       AmpR promoter: bla
