[The description below was written by a language model from this plasmid's Addgene catalogue record and pLannotate feature annotations shown in this document.]
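Description:
pCAG-Neo-PuroDTK is an empty-backbone selection-cassette plasmid built on the 5'-PTK-3' piggyBac vector from the Wellcome Trust Sanger Institute, modified by insertion of a CAG promoter and a neomycin resistance gene. It is maintained in E. coli through a high-copy ColE1/pUC-type origin and an ampicillin resistance gene (β-lactamase with its own promoter). It also carries an f1 origin, lacZα and lac regulatory remnants, and flanking T7 and T3 promoters typical of a phagemid-style cloning backbone.

The payload is a single positive/negative selection unit. The CAG promoter (CMV enhancer, chicken β-actin promoter and chimeric intron) drives NeoR/KanR, which is also preceded by the bacterial EM7 promoter, so the same gene could be expressed in bacteria as well as conferring G418 resistance in mammalian cells. An EMCV IRES then allows translation of a second reading frame from the same transcript: puromycin N-acetyltransferase immediately followed by a truncated herpes simplex virus thymidine kinase (ΔTK), consistent with a Puro-ΔTK fusion. A bGH polyadenylation signal terminates the unit. Neomycin and puromycin give positive selection for cells that have taken up the cassette, while ΔTK sensitises cells to nucleoside analogues such as ganciclovir, allowing counter-selection for cells that have later lost it. A partial loxP site and a minimal FRT site lie on either side of the cassette.

The catalogue describes this as a piggyBac cassette, but the automated annotation does not mark the transposon terminal repeats; they may lie in the unannotated stretches between the T7/T3 promoters and the cassette. The associated publication concerns seamless genome modification of induced pluripotent stem cells, which fits use as a removable selection marker in targeting donors, although the record lists no homology arms or insert.
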