Addgene plasmid #84036: pCAG-Neo-PuroDTK
Purpose: (Empty Backbone) PiggyBac cassette contains Neomycin, puromycin and TK genes
Depositing lab: Yuet Wai Kan. Depositing organization: University of California, San Francisco (UCSF). Publication: Seamless modification of wild-type induced pluripotent stem cells to the natural CCR5Delta32 mutation confers resistance to HIV infection. Ye L, Wang J, Beyer AI, Teque F, Cradick TJ, Qi Z, Chang JC, Bao G, Muench MO, Yu J, Levy JA, Kan YW. Proc Natl Acad Sci U S A. 2014 Jul 1;111(26):9591-6. doi: 10.1073/pnas.1407473111. Epub 2014 Jun 9. PubMed 24927590.
Backbone
  Vector backbone: 5'-PTK-3'
  Backbone manufacturer: Wellcome trust Sanger Institute
  Modifications to backbone: Insert CAG promoter, Neomycin gene
  Vector type: Mammalian Expression, Bacterial Expression
  Promoter: CAG promoter
  Selectable markers: Neomycin (select with G418), Puromycin
Growth in bacteria
  Bacterial resistance: Ampicillin, 100 μg/mL
  Growth temperature: 37°C
  Growth strain: DH5alpha
  Copy number: Unknown
Gene/Insert
  Cloning method: Unknown
  Sequencing primers: 5′ T7:taatacgactcactatagg; 3′ T3: aattaaccctcactaaagg
Resource information
  A portion of this plasmid was derived from a plasmid made by: The vector backbone is gifted from Dr. Allan Bradley
Terms and licenses: Academic/Nonprofit Terms; Industry Terms: Not Available to Industry
How to cite: pCAG-Neo-PuroDTK was a gift from Yuet Wai Kan (Addgene plasmid # 84036 ; http://n2t.net/addgene:84036 ; RRID:Addgene_84036)
