>Addgene plasmid #84036 | pCAG-Neo-PuroDTK | addgene partial sequence | sequence record 164342 | T3 5'-GCAATTAACCCTCACTAAAGG-3'
GCGGCCGCATACGCGTATACTAGATTAACCCTAGAAAGATAATCATATTGTGACGTACGTTAAAGATAAT
CATGCGTAAAATTGACGCATGTGTTTTATCGGTCTGTATATCGAGGTTTATTTATTAATTTGAATAGATA
TTAAGTTTTATTATATTTACACTTACATACTAATAATAAATTCAACAAACAATTTATTTATGTTTATTTA
TTTATTAAAAAAAAACAAAAACTCAAAATTTCTTCTATAAAGTAACAAAACTTTTAACTAGTGAAGTTCC
TATTCTCTAGAAAGTATAGGAACTTCCCGCCTCAGAAGCCATAGAGCCCACCGCATCCCCAGCATGCCTG
CTATTGTCTTCCCAATCCTCCCCCTTGCTGTCCTGCCCCACCCCACCCCCCAGAATAGAATGACACCTAC
TCAGACAATGCGATGCAATTTCCTCATTTTATTAGGAAAGGACAGTGGGAGTGGCACCTTCCAGGGTCAA
GGAAGGCACGGGGGAGGGGCAAACAACAGATGGCTGGCAACTAGAAGGCACAGTCGAGGCTGATCAGCGA
GCTCTAGAGCTCAGTTAGCCTCCCCCATCTCCCGGGCAAACGTGCGCGCCAGGTCGCAGATCGTCGGTAT
GGAGCCGGGGGTGGTGACGTGGGTCTGGACCATCCCGGAGGTAAGTTGCAGCAGGGCGTCCCGGCAGCCG
GCGGGCGATTGGTCGTAATCCAGGATAAAGACGTGCATGGGACGGAGGCGTTTGGCCAAGACGTCCAAGG
CCCAGGCAAACACGTTGTACAGGTCGCCGTTGGGGGCCAGCAACTCGGGGGCCCGAAACAGGGTAAATAA
CGTGTCCCCGATATGGGGTCGTGGGCCCGCGTTGCTCTGGGGCTCGGCACCCTGGGGCGGCACGG
