>Addgene plasmid #84036 | pCAG-Neo-PuroDTK | addgene partial sequence | sequence record 164343 | T7 5'-TAATACGACTCACTATAGGG-3'
ATTAACCCTAGAAAGATAGTCTGCGTAAAATTGACGCATGCATTCTTGAAATATTGCTCTCTCTTTCTAA
ATAGCGCGAATCCGTCGCTGTGCATTTAGGACATCTCAGTCGCCGCTTGGAGCTCCCGTGAGGCGTGCTT
GTCAATGCGGTAAGTGTCACTGATTTTGAACTATAACGACCGCGTGAGTCAAAATGACGCATGATTATCT
TTTACGTGACTTTTAAGATTTAACTCATACGATAATTATATTGTTATTTCATGTTCTACTTACGTGATAA
CTTATTATATATATATTTTCTTGTTATAGATATCAACTAGAATGCTAGCATGGGCCCATCTCGACCTACT
TCGTATAGCATACATTATACGAAGTTATGTGCGGGCCTCTTCGCTATTACGCCAGCGCGCGTTGACATTG
ATTATTGACTAGTTATTAATAGTAATCAATTACGGGGTCATTAGTTCATAGCCCATATATGGAGTTCCGC
GTTACATAACTTACGGTAAATGGCCCGCCTGGCTGACCGCCCAACGACCCCCGCCCATTGACGTCAATAA
TGACGTATGTTCCCATAGTAACGCCAATAGGGACTTTCCATTGACGTCAATGGGTGGAGTATTTACGGTA
AACTGCCCACTTGGCAGTACATCAAGTGTATCATATGCCAAGTACGCCCCCTATTGACGTCAATGACGGT
AAATGGCCCGCCTGGCATTATGCCCAGTACATGACCTTATGGGACTTTCCTACTTGGCAGTACATCTACG
TATTAGTCATCGCTATTACCATGG
