>Addgene plasmid #84036 | pCAG-Neo-PuroDTK | addgene partial sequence | sequence record 164344 | TK-seq-10 5'-CGAGGCGGTGTTGTGTGGTGT-3'
CCAGCACCTGCCAGTAAGTCATCGGCTCGGGTACGTAGACGATATCGTCGCGCGAACCCAGGGCCACCAG
CAGTTGCGTGGTGGTGGTTTTCCCCATCCCGTGAGGACCGTCTATATAAACCCGCAGTAGCGTGGGCATG
GATCCGGCACCGGGCTTGCGGGTCATGCACCAGGTGCGCGGTCCTTCGGGCACCTCGACGTCGGCGGTGA
CGGTGAAGCCGAGCCGCTCGTAGAAGGGGAGGTTGCGGGGCGCGGAGGTCTCCAGGAAGGCGGGCACCCC
GGCGCGCTCGGCCGCCTCCACTCCGGGGAGCACGACGGCGCTGCCCAGACCCTTGCCCTGGTGGTCGGGC
GAGACGCCGACGGTGGCCAGGAACCACGCGGGCTCCTTGGGCCGGTGCGGCGCCAGGAGGCCTTCCATCT
GTTGCTGCGCGGCCAGCCGGGAACCGCTCAACTCGGCCATGCGCGGGCCGATCTCGGCGAACACCGCCCC
CGCTTCGACGCTCTCCGGCGTGGTCCAGACCGCCACCGCGGCGCCGTCGTCCGCGACCCACACCTTGCCG
ATGTCGAGCCCGACGCGCGTGAGGAAGAGTTCTTGCAGCTCGGTGACCCGCTCGATGTGGCGGTCCGGGT
CGACGGTGTGGCGCGTGGCGGGGTAGTCGGCGAACGCGGCGGCGAGGGTGCGTACGGCCCGGGGGACGTC
GTCGCGGGTGGCGAGGCGCACCGTGGGCTTGTACTCGGTCCCCATGGTTGTGGCCATATTATCATCGTGT
TTTTCAAAGGAAAACCACGTCCCCGTGGTTCGGGGGGCCTAGACGTTTTTTTAACCTCGACTAAACACAT
GTAAAGCATGTGCACCGAGGCCCCAGATCAGATCCCATACAATGGGG
